>Addgene plasmid #112874 | pJY-RpABE-FT_INF | addgene full sequence | sequence record 221763 | Addgene NGS Result
AATGATTAGGCATCGAACCTTCAAGAATTTGATTGAATAAAACATCTTCATTCTTAAGATATGAAGATAA
TCTTCAAAAGGCCCCTGGGAATCTGAAAGAAGAGAAGCAGGCCCATTTATATGGGAAAGAACAATAGTAT
TTCTTATATAGGCCCATTTAAGTTGAAAACAATCTTCAAAAGTCCCACATCGCTTAGATAAGAAAACGAA
GCTGAGTTTATATACAGCTAGAGTCGAAGTAGTGATTGGAGATATTCTCGGAGGTGAGTTTTAGAGCTAG
AAATAGCAAGTTAAAATAAGGCTAGTCCGTTATCAACTTGAAAAAGTGGCACCGAGTCGGTGCTTTTTTT
TTTTGCGGCCGCGATCCCTCAACTTTTGATTCGCTATTTGCAGTGCACCTGTGGCGTTCATCACATCTTT
TGTGACACTGTTTGCACTGGTCATTGCTATTACAAAGGACCTTCCTGATGTTGAAGGAGATCGAAAGTAA
GTAACTGCACGCATAACCATTTTCTTTCCGCTCTTTGGCTCAATCCATTTGACAGTCAAAGACAATGTTT
AACCAGCTCCGTTTGATATATTGTCTTTATGTGTTTGTTCAAGCATGTTTAGTTAATCATGCCTTTGATT
GATCTTGAATAGGTTCCAAATATCAACCCTGGCAACAAAACTTGGAGTGAGAAACATTGCATTCCTCGGT
TCTGGACTTCTGCTAGTAAATTATGTTTCAGCCATATCACTAGCTTTCTACATGCCTCAGGTGAATTCAT
CTATTTCCGTCTTAACTATTTCGGTTAATTAAAGCACGAACACCATTACTGCATGTAGAAGCTTGATAAA
CTATCGCCACCAATTTATTTTTGTTGCGATATTGTTACTTTCCTCAGTATGCAGCTTTGAAAAGACCAAC
CCTCTTATCCTTTAACAATGAACAGGTTTTTAGAGGTAGCTTGATGATTCCTGCACATGTGATCTTGGCT
TCAGGCTTAATTTTCCAGGTAAAGCATTATGAGATACTCTTATATCTCTTACATACTTTTGAGATAATGC
ACAAGAACTTCATAACTATATGCTTTAGTTTCTGCATTTGACACTGCCAAATTCATTAATCTCTAATATC
TTTGTTGTTGATCTTTGGTAGACATGGGTACTAGAAAAAGCAAACTACACCAAGGTAAAATACTTTTGTA
CAAACATAAACTCGTTATCACGGAACATCAATGGAGTGTATATCTAACGGAGTGTAGAAACATTTGATTA
TTGCAGGAAGCTATCTCAGGATATTATCGGTTTATATGGAATCTCTTCTACGCAGAGTATCTGTTATTCC
CCTTCCTCTAGCTTTCAATTTCATGGTGAGGATATGCAGTTTTCTTTGTATATCATTCTTCTTCTTCTTT
GTAGCTTGGAGTCAAAATCGGTTCCTTCATGTACATACATCAAGGATATGTCCTTCTGAATTTTTATATC
TTGCAATAAAAATGCTTGTACCAATTGAAACACCAGCTTTTTGAGTTCTATGATCACTGACTTGGTTCTA
ACCAAAAAAAAAAAATGTTTAATTTACATATCTAAAAGTAGGTTTAGGGAAACCTAAACAGTAAAATATT
TGTATATTATTCGAATTTCACTCATCATAAAAACTTAAATTGCACCATAAAATTTTGTTTTACTATTAAT
GATGTAATTTGTGTAACTTAAGATAAAAATAATATTCCGTAAGTTAACCGGCTAAAACCACGTATAAACC
AGGGAACCTGTTAAACCGGTTCTTTACTGGATAAAGAAATGAAAGCCCATGTAGACAGCTCCATTAGAGC
CCAAACCCTAAATTTCTCATCTATATAAAAGGAGTGACATTAGGGTTTTTGTTCGTCCTCTTAAAGCTTC
TCGTTTTCTCTGCCGTCTCTCTCATTCGCGCGACGCAAACGATCTTCAGGTGATCTTCTTTCTCCAAATC
CTCTCTCATAACTCTGATTTCGTACTTGTGTATTTGAGCTCACGCTCTGTTTCTCTCACCACAGCCCCAT
GATGAGCGAGGTCGAGTTTAGCCATGAATACTGGATGAGACATGCTCTTACTTTAGCGAAACGTGCGTGG
GACGAGAGAGAGGTTCCGGTGGGCGCGGTGTTAGTACACAATAACAGGGTTATCGGCGAAGGGTGGAACA
GGCCTATTGGCAGGCACGATCCGACTGCACATGCGGAGATCATGGCGCTACGACAGGGGGGGCTCGTCAT
GCAGAATTATCGATTGATAGACGCCACGCTGTACGTCACTCTGGAACCATGCGTAATGTGTGCAGGAGCG
ATGATCCACTCTAGAATTGGAAGAGTAGTCTTCGGCGCGAGGGATGCAAAGACCGGGGCGGCGGGGTCCC
TAATGGACGTGCTTCACCACCCTGGCATGAACCATAGAGTGGAGATCACCGAGGGCATACTTGCTGATGA
ATGTGCAGCACTTCTATCCGATTTCTTTCGAATGAGAAGGCAGGAAATTAAAGCCCAGAAGAAGGCTCAA
TCTAGTACAGACTCTGGAGGGTCCAGTGGCGGCTCATCCGGGAGCGAAACACCAGGGACGTCAGAATCCG
CTACGCCCGAATCTAGTGGTGGCTCCAGCGGAGGAAGTAGTGAGGTGGAGTTCTCTCACGAATACTGGAT
GCGACATGCTCTAACGCTAGCAAAACGAGCGAGGGATGAACGAGAGGTTCCTGTAGGAGCAGTGTTGGTT
CTGAACAACAGAGTTATTGGTGAAGGTTGGAATCGTGCTATTGGGCTTCACGACCCAACAGCCCATGCCG
AAATAATGGCGCTCAGGCAAGGAGGCTTAGTAATGCAAAACTACAGATTAATCGACGCGACCCTGTATGT
CACGTTCGAGCCATGCGTTATGTGCGCGGGCGCGATGATTCATTCTAGAATTGGAAGGGTTGTTTTTGGG
GTGAGAAATGCCAAAACTGGTGCGGCTGGGAGTCTTATGGACGTTCTCCACTACCCTGGTATGAACCATC
GAGTGGAAATCACGGAGGGGATTTTGGCGGACGAATGTGCAGCATTGTTATGCTATTTCTTCCGTATGCC
TAGGCAGGTCTTCAACGCTCAGAAGAAGGCGCAAAGTTCAACCGATTCAGGGGGGTCTTCTGGCGGATCT
TCTGGTTCAGAGACGCCCGGTACCTCAGAATCAGCTACGCCTGAGAGTTCAGGTGGGTCTTCTGGCGGCA
GCGACAAGAAGTACAGCATCGGCCTGGCCATCGGTACCAACAGCGTGGGCTGGGCCGTGATCACCGACGA
GTACAAGGTGCCCAGCAAGAAGTTCAAGGTGCTGGGCAACACCGACCGCCACAGCATCAAGAAGAACCTG
ATCGGCGCCCTGCTGTTCGACAGCGGCGAGACCGCCGAGGCCACCCGCCTGAAGCGCACCGCCCGCCGCC
GCTACACCCGCCGCAAGAACCGCATCTGCTACCTGCAGGAGATCTTCAGCAACGAGATGGCCAAGGTGGA
CGACAGCTTCTTCCACCGCCTGGAGGAGAGCTTCCTGGTGGAGGAGGACAAGAAGCACGAGCGCCACCCC
ATCTTCGGCAACATCGTGGACGAGGTGGCCTACCACGAGAAGTACCCCACCATCTACCATCTGCGCAAGA
AGCTGGTGGACAGCACCGACAAGGCCGACCTGCGCCTGATCTACCTGGCCCTGGCCCACATGATCAAGTT
CCGCGGCCACTTCCTGATCGAGGGCGACCTGAACCCCGACAACAGCGACGTGGACAAGCTGTTCATCCAG
CTGGTGCAGACCTACAACCAGCTGTTCGAGGAGAACCCCATCAACGCCAGCGGCGTGGACGCCAAGGCCA
TCCTGAGCGCCCGCCTGAGCAAGAGCCGCCGCCTGGAGAACCTGATCGCCCAGCTGCCCGGCGAGAAGAA
GAACGGCCTGTTCGGCAACCTGATCGCCCTGAGCCTGGGCCTGACCCCCAACTTCAAGAGCAACTTCGAC
CTGGCCGAGGACGCCAAGCTGCAGCTGAGCAAGGACACCTACGACGACGACCTGGACAACCTGCTGGCCC
AGATCGGCGACCAGTACGCCGACCTGTTCCTGGCCGCCAAGAACCTGAGCGACGCCATCCTGCTGAGCGA
CATCCTGCGCGTGAACACCGAGATCACCAAGGCCCCCCTGAGCGCCAGCATGATCAAGCGCTACGACGAG
CACCACCAGGACCTGACCCTGCTGAAGGCCCTGGTGCGCCAGCAGCTGCCCGAGAAGTACAAGGAGATCT
TCTTCGACCAGAGCAAGAACGGCTACGCCGGCTACATCGACGGCGGCGCCAGCCAGGAGGAGTTCTACAA
GTTCATCAAGCCCATCCTGGAGAAGATGGACGGCACCGAGGAGCTGCTGGTGAAGCTGAACCGCGAGGAC
CTGCTGCGCAAGCAGCGCACCTTCGACAACGGCAGCATCCCCCACCAGATCCACCTGGGCGAGCTGCACG
CCATCCTGCGCCGCCAGGAGGACTTCTACCCCTTCCTGAAGGACAACCGCGAGAAGATCGAGAAGATCCT
GACCTTCCGCATCCCCTACTACGTGGGCCCCCTGGCCCGCGGCAACAGCCGCTTCGCCTGGATGACCCGC
AAGAGCGAGGAGACCATCACCCCCTGGAACTTCGAGGAGGTGGTGGACAAGGGCGCCAGCGCCCAGAGCT
TCATCGAGCGCATGACCAACTTCGACAAGAACCTGCCCAACGAGAAGGTGCTGCCCAAGCACAGCCTGCT
GTACGAGTACTTCACCGTGTACAACGAGCTGACCAAGGTGAAGTACGTGACCGAGGGCATGCGCAAGCCC
GCCTTCCTGAGCGGCGAGCAGAAGAAGGCCATCGTGGACCTGCTGTTCAAGACCAACCGCAAGGTGACCG
TGAAGCAGCTGAAGGAGGACTACTTCAAGAAGATCGAGTGCTTCGACAGCGTGGAGATCAGCGGCGTGGA
GGACCGCTTCAACGCCAGCCTGGGCACCTACCACGACCTGCTGAAGATCATCAAGGACAAGGACTTCCTG
GACAACGAGGAGAACGAGGACATCCTGGAGGACATCGTGCTGACCCTGACCCTGTTCGAGGACCGCGAGA
TGATCGAGGAGCGCCTGAAGACCTACGCCCACCTGTTCGACGACAAGGTGATGAAGCAGCTGAAGCGCCG
CCGCTACACCGGCTGGGGCCGCCTGAGCCGCAAGCTTATCAACGGCATCCGCGACAAGCAGAGCGGCAAG
ACCATCCTGGACTTCCTGAAGAGCGACGGCTTCGCCAACCGCAACTTCATGCAGCTGATCCACGACGACA
GCCTGACCTTCAAGGAGGACATCCAGAAGGCCCAGGTGAGCGGCCAGGGCGACAGCCTGCACGAGCACAT
CGCCAACCTGGCCGGCAGCCCCGCCATCAAGAAGGGCATCCTGCAGACCGTGAAGGTGGTGGACGAGCTG
GTGAAGGTGATGGGCCGCCACAAGCCCGAGAACATCGTGATCGAGATGGCCCGCGAGAACCAGACCACCC
AGAAGGGCCAGAAGAACAGCCGCGAGCGCATGAAGCGCATCGAGGAGGGCATCAAGGAGCTGGGCAGCCA
GATCCTGAAGGAGCACCCCGTGGAGAACACCCAGCTGCAGAACGAGAAGCTGTACCTGTACTACCTGCAG
AACGGCCGCGACATGTACGTGGACCAGGAGCTGGACATCAACCGCCTGAGCGACTACGACGTGGACCACA
TCGTGCCCCAGAGCTTCCTGAAGGACGACAGCATCGACAACAAGGTGCTGACCCGCAGCGACAAGAACCG
CGGCAAGAGCGACAACGTGCCCAGCGAGGAGGTGGTGAAGAAGATGAAGAACTACTGGCGCCAGCTGCTG
AACGCCAAGCTGATCACCCAGCGCAAGTTCGACAACCTGACCAAGGCCGAGCGCGGCGGCCTGAGCGAGC
TGGACAAGGCCGGCTTCATCAAGCGCCAGCTGGTGGAGACCCGCCAGATCACCAAGCACGTGGCCCAGAT
CCTGGACAGCCGCATGAACACCAAGTACGACGAGAACGACAAGCTGATCCGCGAGGTGAAGGTGATCACC
CTGAAGAGCAAGCTGGTGAGCGACTTCCGCAAGGACTTCCAGTTCTACAAGGTGCGCGAGATCAACAACT
ACCACCACGCCCACGACGCCTACCTGAACGCCGTGGTGGGCACCGCCCTGATCAAGAAGTACCCCAAGCT
GGAGAGCGAGTTCGTGTACGGCGACTACAAGGTGTACGACGTGCGCAAGATGATCGCCAAGAGCGAGCAG
GAGATCGGCAAGGCCACCGCCAAGTACTTCTTCTACAGCAACATCATGAACTTCTTCAAGACCGAGATCA
CCCTGGCCAACGGCGAGATCCGCAAGCGCCCCCTGATCGAGACCAACGGCGAGACCGGCGAGATCGTGTG
GGACAAGGGCCGCGACTTCGCCACCGTGCGCAAGGTGCTGAGCATGCCCCAGGTGAACATCGTGAAGAAG
ACCGAGGTGCAGACCGGCGGCTTCAGCAAGGAGAGCATCCTGCCCAAGCGCAACAGCGACAAGCTGATCG
CCCGCAAGAAGGACTGGGACCCCAAGAAGTACGGCGGCTTCGACAGCCCCACCGTGGCCTACAGCGTGCT
GGTGGTGGCCAAGGTGGAGAAGGGCAAGAGCAAGAAGCTGAAGAGCGTGAAGGAGCTGCTGGGCATCACC
ATCATGGAGCGCAGCAGCTTCGAGAAGAACCCCATCGACTTCCTGGAGGCCAAGGGCTACAAGGAGGTGA
AGAAGGACCTGATCATCAAGCTGCCCAAGTACAGCCTGTTCGAGCTGGAGAACGGCCGCAAGCGCATGCT
GGCCAGCGCCGGCGAGCTGCAGAAGGGCAACGAGCTGGCCCTGCCCAGCAAGTACGTGAACTTCCTGTAC
CTGGCCAGCCACTACGAGAAGCTGAAGGGCAGCCCCGAGGACAACGAGCAGAAGCAGCTGTTCGTGGAGC
AGCACAAGCACTACCTGGACGAGATCATCGAGCAGATCAGCGAGTTCAGCAAGCGCGTGATCCTGGCCGA
CGCCAACCTGGACAAGGTGCTGAGCGCCTACAACAAGCACCGCGACAAGCCCATCCGCGAGCAGGCCGAG
AACATCATCCACCTGTTCACCCTGACCAACCTGGGCGCCCCCGCCGCCTTCAAGTACTTCGACACCACCA
TCGACCGCAAGCGCTACACCAGCACCAAGGAGGTGCTGGACGCCACCCTGATCCACCAGAGCATCACCGG
TCTGTACGAGACCCGCATCGACCTGAGCCAGCTGGGCGGCGACTCTGGTGGTTCTCCAAAGAAAAAGAGA
AAAGTATAAAAGGGTGGGATATGAAGATGAAGATGAAATATTTGGTGTGTCAAATAAAAAGCTTGTGTGC
TTAAGTTTGTGTTTTTTTCTTGGCTTGTTGTGTTATGAATTTGTGGCTTTTTCTAATATTAAATGAATGT
AAGATCTCATTATAATGAATAAACAAATGTTTCTATAATCCATTGTGAATGTTTTGTTGGATCTCTTCTG
CAGCATATAACTACTGTATGTGCTATGGTATGGACTATGGAATATGATTAAAGATAAGGCGCGCCGACCC
AGCTTTCTTGTACAAAGTGGTGATATCACTAGTGTATGTAGGTATAGTAACATGAACAAGAACAGACTCA
AGTACAAGATCGCATACGAAAATGGAAATGGCAATGTCACTTCCACATAATCAAACACGAATCCTCATAT
CAACAAGGCCTGAGATTCTAACTAGCTCATAACAACTTAGCCAATAGTTACTTGAGACTACCAAATGTAT
GTAGAACTAAAGACTAAGGGACAGAGAGTTCGTCTAAACAGGTGAATCTAGTCGTTGTTATCTAATAAAC
AATTCAGCCCCAAATGCAGAACACACATAGAGCTCTCTATTGATTCAAATTACGATCTGATACTGATAAC
GTCTAGATTTTTAGGGTTAAAGCAATCAATCACCTGACGATTCAAGGTGGTTGGATCATGACGATTCCAG
AAAACATCAAGCAAGCTCTCAAAGCTACACTCTTTGGGATCATACTGAACTCTAACAACCTCGTTATGTC
CCGTAGTGCCAGTACAGACATCCTCGTAACTCGGATTGTGCACGATGCCATGGCTATACCCAACCTCGGT
CTTGGTCACACCAGGAACTCTCTGGTAAGCTAGCTCCACTCCCCAGAAACAACCGGCGCCAAATTGCGCG
AATTGCTGACCTGAAGACGGAACATCATCGTCGGGTCCTTGGGCGATTGCGGCGGAAGATGGGTCAGCTT
GGGCTTGAGGACGAGACCCGAATCCGAGTCTGTTGAAAAGGTTGTTCATTGGGGATTTGTATACGGAGAT
TGGTCGTCGAGAGGTTTGAGGGAAAGGACAAATGGGTTTGGCTCTGGAGAAAGAGAGTGCGGCTTTAGAG
AGAGAATTGAGAGGTTTAGAGAGAGATGCGGCGGCGATGAGCGGAGGAGAGACGACGAGGACCTGCATTA
TCAAAGCAGTGACGTGGTGAAATTTGGAACTTTTAAGAGGCAGATAGATTTATTATTTGTATCCATTTTC
TTCATTGTTCTAGAATGTCGCGGAACAAATTTTAAAACTAAATCCTAAATTTTTCTAATTTTGTTGCCAA
TAGTGGATATGTGGGCCGTATAGAAGGAATCTATTGAAGGCCCAAACCCATACTGACGAGCCCAAAGGTT
CGTTTTGCGTTTTATGTTTCGGTTCGATGCCAACGCCACATTCTGAGCTAGGCAAAAAACAAACGTGTCT
TTGAATAGACTCCTCTCGTTAACACATGCAGCGGCTGCATGGTGACGCCATTAACACGTGGCCTACAATT
GCATGATGTCTCCATTGACACGTGACTTCTCGTCTCCTTTCTTAATATATCTAACAAACACTCCTACCTC
TTCCAAAATATATACACATCTTTTTGATCAATCTCTCATTCAAAATCTCATTCTCTCTAGTAAACAAGAA
CAAAAAAATGGCGGATACAGCTAGAGGAACCCATCACGATATCATCGGCAGAGACCAGTACCCGATGATG
GGCCGAGACCGAGACCAGTACCAGATGTCCGGACGAGGATCTGACTACTCCAAGTCTAGGCAGATTGCTA
AAGCTGCAACTGCTGTCACAGCTGGTGGTTCCCTCCTTGTTCTCTCCAGCCTTACCCTTGTTGGAACTGT
CATAGCTTTGACTGTTGCAACACCTCTGCTCGTTATCTTCAGCCCAATCCTTGTCCCGGCTCTCATCACA
GTTGCACTCCTCATCACCGGTTTTCTTTCCTCTGGAGGGTTTGGCATTGCCGCTATAACCGTTTTCTCTT
GGATTTACAAGTAAGCACACATTTATCATCTTACTTCATAATTTTGTGCAATATGTGCATGCATGTGTTG
AGCCAGTAGCTTTGGATCAATTTTTTTGGTCGAATAACAAATGTAACAATAAGAAATTGCAAATTCTAGG
GAACATTTGGTTAACTAAATACGAAATTTGACCTAGCTAGCTTGAATGTGTCTGTGTATATCATCTATAT
AGGTAAAATGCTTGGTATGATACCTATTGATTGTGAATAGGTACGCAACGGGAGAGCACCCACAGGGATC
AGACAAGTTGGACAGTGCAAGGATGAAGTTGGGAAGCAAAGCTCAGGATCTGAAAGACAGAGCTCAGTAC
TACGGACAGCAACATACTGGTGGGGAACATGACCGTGACCGTACTCGTGGTGGCCAGCACACTACTATGA
GCGAGCTGATTAAGGAGAACATGCACATGAAGCTGTACATGGAGGGCACCGTGAACAACCACCACTTCAA
GTGCACATCCGAGGGCGAAGGCAAGCCCTACGAGGGCACCCAGACCATGAGAATCAAGGTGGTCGAGGGC
GGCCCTCTCCCCTTCGCCTTCGACATCCTGGCTACCAGCTTCATGTACGGCAGCAGAACCTTCATCAACC
ACACCCAGGGCATCCCCGACTTCTTTAAGCAGTCCTTCCCTGAGGGCTTCACATGGGAGAGAGTCACCAC
ATACGAAGACGGGGGCGTGCTGACCGCTACCCAGGACACCAGCCTCCAGGACGGCTGCCTCATCTACAAC
GTCAAGATCAGAGGGGTGAACTTCCCATCCAACGGCCCTGTGATGCAGAAGAAAACACTCGGCTGGGAGG
CCAACACCGAGATGCTGTACCCCGCTGACGGCGGCCTGGAAGGCAGAAGCGACATGGCCCTGAAGCTCGT
GGGCGGGGGCCACCTGATCTGCAACTTCAAGACCACATACAGATCCAAGAAACCCGCTAAGAACCTCAAG
ATGCCCGGCGTCTACTATGTGGACCACAGACTGGAAAGAATCAAGGAGGCCGACAAAGAGACCTACGTCG
AGCAGCACGAGGTGGCTGTGGCCAGATACTGCGACCTCCCTAGCAAACTGGGGCACAAGTGAATCGTTCA
AACATTTGGCAATAAAGTTTCTTAAGATTGAATCCTGTTGCCGGTCTTGCGATGATTATCATATAATTTC
TGTTGAATTACGTTAAGCATGTAATAATTAACATGTAATGCATGACGTTATTTATGAGATGGGTTTTTAT
GATTAGAGTCCCGCAATTATACATTTAATACGCGATAGAAAACAAAATATAGCGCGCAAACTAGGATAAA
TTATCGCGCGCGGTGTCATCTATGTTACTAGATCACTAGTGCGGCCGCCTGCAGGTCGACCATATGGGAG
AGCTCAAGCTTAGCTTGAGCTTGGATCAGATTGTCGTTTCCCGCCTTCAGTTTAAACTATCAGTGTTTGA
CAGGATATATTGGCGGGTAAACCTAAGAGAAAAGAGCGTTTATTAGAATAATCGGATATTTAAAAGGGCG
TGAAAAGGTTTATCCGTTCGTCCATTTGTATGTGCATGCCAACCACAGGGTTCCCCTCGGGATCAAAGTA
CTTTAAAGTACTTTAAAGTACTTTAAAGTACTTTGATCCAACCCCTCCGCTGCTATAGTGCAGTCGGCTT
CTGACGTTCAGTGCAGCCGTCTTCTGAAAACGACATGTCGCACAAGTCCTAAGTTACGCGACAGGCTGCC
GCCCTGCCCTTTTCCTGGCGTTTTCTTGTCGCGTGTTTTAGTCGCATAAAGTAGAATACTTGCGACTAGA
ACCGGAGACATTACGCCATGAACAAGAGCGCCGCCGCTGGCCTGCTGGGCTATGCCCGCGTCAGCACCGA
CGACCAGGACTTGACCAACCAACGGGCCGAACTGCACGCGGCCGGCTGCACCAAGCTGTTTTCCGAGAAG
ATCACCGGCACCAGGCGCGACCGCCCGGAGCTGGCCAGGATGCTTGACCACCTACGCCCTGGCGACGTTG
TGACAGTGACCAGGCTAGACCGCCTGGCCCGCAGCACCCGCGACCTACTGGACATTGCCGAGCGCATCCA
GGAGGCCGGCGCGGGCCTGCGTAGCCTGGCAGAGCCGTGGGCCGACACCACCACGCCGGCCGGCCGCATG
GTGTTGACCGTGTTCGCCGGCATTGCCGAGTTCGAGCGTTCCCTAATCATCGACCGCACCCGGAGCGGGC
GCGAGGCCGCCAAGGCCCGAGGCGTGAAGTTTGGCCCCCGCCCTACCCTCACCCCGGCACAGATCGCGCA
CGCCCGCGAGCTGATCGACCAGGAAGGCCGCACCGTGAAAGAGGCGGCTGCACTGCTTGGCGTGCATCGC
TCGACCCTGTACCGCGCACTTGAGCGCAGCGAGGAAGTGACGCCCACCGAGGCCAGGCGGCGCGGTGCCT
TCCGTGAGGACGCATTGACCGAGGCCGACGCCCTGGCGGCCGCCGAGAATGAACGCCAAGAGGAACAAGC
ATGAAACCGCACCAGGACGGCCAGGACGAACCGTTTTTCATTACCGAAGAGATCGAGGCGGAGATGATCG
CGGCCGGGTACGTGTTCGAGCCGCCCGCGCACGTCTCAACCGTGCGGCTGCATGAAATCCTGGCCGGTTT
GTCTGATGCCAAGCTGGCGGCCTGGCCGGCCAGCTTGGCCGCTGAAGAAACCGAGCGCCGCCGTCTAAAA
AGGTGATGTGTATTTGAGTAAAACAGCTTGCGTCATGCGGTCGCTGCGTATATGATGCGATGAGTAAATA
AACAAATACGCAAGGGGAACGCATGAAGGTTATCGCTGTACTTAACCAGAAAGGCGGGTCAGGCAAGACG
ACCATCGCAACCCATCTAGCCCGCGCCCTGCAACTCGCCGGGGCCGATGTTCTGTTAGTCGATTCCGATC
CCCAGGGCAGTGCCCGCGATTGGGCGGCCGTGCGGGAAGATCAACCGCTAACCGTTGTCGGCATCGACCG
CCCGACGATTGACCGCGACGTGAAGGCCATCGGCCGGCGCGACTTCGTAGTGATCGACGGAGCGCCCCAG
GCGGCGGACTTGGCTGTGTCCGCGATCAAGGCAGCCGACTTCGTGCTGATTCCGGTGCAGCCAAGCCCTT
ACGACATATGGGCCACCGCCGACCTGGTGGAGCTGGTTAAGCAGCGCATTGAGGTCACGGATGGAAGGCT
ACAAGCGGCCTTTGTCGTGTCGCGGGCGATCAAAGGCACGCGCATCGGCGGTGAGGTTGCCGAGGCGCTG
GCCGGGTACGAGCTGCCCATTCTTGAGTCCCGTATCACGCAGCGCGTGAGCTACCCAGGCACTGCCGCCG
CCGGCACAACCGTTCTTGAATCAGAACCCGAGGGCGACGCTGCCCGCGAGGTCCAGGCGCTGGCCGCTGA
AATTAAATCAAAACTCATTTGAGTTAATGAGGTAAAGAGAAAATGAGCAAAAGCACAAACACGCTAAGTG
CCGGCCGTCCGAGCGCACGCAGCAGCAAGGCTGCAACGTTGGCCAGCCTGGCAGACACGCCAGCCATGAA
GCGGGTCAACTTTCAGTTGCCGGCGGAGGATCACACCAAGCTGAAGATGTACGCGGTACGCCAAGGCAAG
ACCATTACCGAGCTGCTATCTGAATACATCGCGCAGCTACCAGAGTAAATGAGCAAATGAATAAATGAGT
AGATGAATTTTAGCGGCTAAAGGAGGCGGCATGGAAAATCAAGAACAACCAGGCACCGACGCCGTGGAAT
GCCCCATGTGTGGAGGAACGGGCGGTTGGCCAGGCGTAAGCGGCTGGGTTGTCTGCCGGCCCTGCAATGG
CACTGGAACCCCCAAGCCCGAGGAATCGGCGTGAGCGGTCGCAAACCATCCGGCCCGGTACAAATCGGCG
CGGCGCTGGGTGATGACCTGGTGGAGAAGTTGAAGGCCGCGCAGGCCGCCCAGCGGCAACGCATCGAGGC
AGAAGCACGCCCCGGTGAATCGTGGCAAGCGGCCGCTGATCGAATCCGCAAAGAATCCCGGCAACCGCCG
GCAGCCGGTGCGCCGTCGATTAGGAAGCCGCCCAAGGGCGACGAGCAACCAGATTTTTTCGTTCCGATGC
TCTATGACGTGGGCACCCGCGATAGTCGCAGCATCATGGACGTGGCCGTTTTCCGTCTGTCGAAGCGTGA
CCGACGAGCTGGCGAGGTGATCCGCTACGAGCTTCCAGACGGGCACGTAGAGGTTTCCGCAGGGCCGGCC
GGCATGGCCAGTGTGTGGGATTACGACCTGGTACTGATGGCGGTTTCCCATCTAACCGAATCCATGAACC
GATACCGGGAAGGGAAGGGAGACAAGCCCGGCCGCGTGTTCCGTCCACACGTTGCGGACGTACTCAAGTT
CTGCCGGCGAGCCGATGGCGGAAAGCAGAAAGACGACCTGGTAGAAACCTGCATTCGGTTAAACACCACG
CACGTTGCCATGCAGCGTACGAAGAAGGCCAAGAACGGCCGCCTGGTGACGGTATCCGAGGGTGAAGCCT
TGATTAGCCGCTACAAGATCGTAAAGAGCGAAACCGGGCGGCCGGAGTACATCGAGATCGAGCTAGCTGA
TTGGATGTACCGCGAGATCACAGAAGGCAAGAACCCGGACGTGCTGACGGTTCACCCCGATTACTTTTTG
ATCGATCCCGGCATCGGCCGTTTTCTCTACCGCCTGGCACGCCGCGCCGCAGGCAAGGCAGAAGCCAGAT
GGTTGTTCAAGACGATCTACGAACGCAGTGGCAGCGCCGGAGAGTTCAAGAAGTTCTGTTTCACCGTGCG
CAAGCTGATCGGGTCAAATGACCTGCCGGAGTACGATTTGAAGGAGGAGGCGGGGCAGGCTGGCCCGATC
CTAGTCATGCGCTACCGCAACCTGATCGAGGGCGAAGCATCCGCCGGTTCCTAATGTACGGAGCAGATGC
TAGGGCAAATTGCCCTAGCAGGGGAAAAAGGTCGAAAAGGTCTCTTTCCTGTGGATAGCACGTACATTGG
GAACCCAAAGCCGTACATTGGGAACCGGAACCCGTACATTGGGAACCCAAAGCCGTACATTGGGAACCGG
TCACACATGTAAGTGACTGATATAAAAGAGAAAAAAGGCGATTTTTCCGCCTAAAACTCTTTAAAACTTA
TTAAAACTCTTAAAACCCGCCTGGCCTGTGCATAACTGTCTGGCCAGCGCACAGCCGAAGAGCTGCAAAA
AGCGCCTACCCTTCGGTCGCTGCGCTCCCTACGCCCCGCCGCTTCGCGTCGGCCTATCGCGGCCGCTGGC
CGCTCAAAAATGGCTGGCCTACGGCCAGGCAATCTACCAGGGCGCGGACAAGCCGCGCCGTCGCCACTCG
ACCGCCGGCGCCCACATCAAGGCACCCTGCCTCGCGCGTTTCGGTGATGACGGTGAAAACCTCTGACACA
TGCAGCTCCCGGAGACGGTCACAGCTTGTCTGTAAGCGGATGCCGGGAGCAGACAAGCCCGTCAGGGCGC
GTCAGCGGGTGTTGGCGGGTGTCGGGGCGCAGCCATGACCCAGTCACGTAGCGATAGCGGAGTGTATACT
GGCTTAACTATGCGGCATCAGAGCAGATTGTACTGAGAGTGCACCATATGCGGTGTGAAATACCGCACAG
ATGCGTAAGGAGAAAATACCGCATCAGGCGCTCTTCCGCTTCCTCGCTCACTGACTCGCTGCGCTCGGTC
GTTCGGCTGCGGCGAGCGGTATCAGCTCACTCAAAGGCGGTAATACGGTTATCCACAGAATCAGGGGATA
ACGCAGGAAAGAACATGTGAGCAAAAGGCCAGCAAAAGGCCAGGAACCGTAAAAAGGCCGCGTTGCTGGC
GTTTTTCCATAGGCTCCGCCCCCCTGACGAGCATCACAAAAATCGACGCTCAAGTCAGAGGTGGCGAAAC
CCGACAGGACTATAAAGATACCAGGCGTTTCCCCCTGGAAGCTCCCTCGTGCGCTCTCCTGTTCCGACCC
TGCCGCTTACCGGATACCTGTCCGCCTTTCTCCCTTCGGGAAGCGTGGCGCTTTCTCATAGCTCACGCTG
TAGGTATCTCAGTTCGGTGTAGGTCGTTCGCTCCAAGCTGGGCTGTGTGCACGAACCCCCCGTTCAGCCC
GACCGCTGCGCCTTATCCGGTAACTATCGTCTTGAGTCCAACCCGGTAAGACACGACTTATCGCCACTGG
CAGCAGCCACTGGTAACAGGATTAGCAGAGCGAGGTATGTAGGCGGTGCTACAGAGTTCTTGAAGTGGTG
GCCTAACTACGGCTACACTAGAAGGACAGTATTTGGTATCTGCGCTCTGCTGAAGCCAGTTACCTTCGGA
AAAAGAGTTGGTAGCTCTTGATCCGGCAAACAAACCACCGCTGGTAGCGGTGGTTTTTTTGTTTGCAAGC
AGCAGATTACGCGCAGAAAAAAAGGATCTCAAGAAGATCCTTTGATCTTTTCTACGGGGTCTGACGCTCA
GTGGAACGAAAACTCACGTTAAGGGATTTTGGTCATGCATGATATATCTCCCAATTTGTGTAGGGCTTAT
TATGCACGCTTAAAAATAATAAAAGCAGACTTGACCTGATAGTTTGGCTGTGAGCAATTATGTGCTTAGT
GCATCTAACGCTTGAGTTAAGCCGCGCCGCGAAGCGGCGTCGGCTTGAACGAATTTCTAGCTAGACATTA
TTTGCCGACTACCTTGGTGATCTCGCCTTTCACGTAGTGGACAAATTCTTCCAACTGATCTGCGCGCGAG
GCCAAGCGATCTTCTTCTTGTCCAAGATAAGCCTGTCTAGCTTCAAGTATGACGGGCTGATACTGGGCCG
GCAGGCGCTCCATTGCCCAGTCGGCAGCGACATCCTTCGGCGCGATTTTGCCGGTTACTGCGCTGTACCA
AATGCGGGACAACGTAAGCACTACATTTCGCTCATCGCCAGCCCAGTCGGGCGGCGAGTTCCATAGCGTT
AAGGTTTCATTTAGCGCCTCAAATAGATCCTGTTCAGGAACCGGATCAAAGAGTTCCTCCGCCGCTGGAC
CTACCAAGGCAACGCTATGTTCTCTTGCTTTTGTCAGCAAGATAGCCAGATCAATGTCGATCGTGGCTGG
CTCGAAGATACCTGCAAGAATGTCATTGCGCTGCCATTCTCCAAATTGCAGTTCGCGCTTAGCTGGATAA
CGCCACGGAATGATGTCGTCGTGCACAACAATGGTGACTTCTACAGCGCGGAGAATCTCGCTCTCTCCAG
GGGAAGCCGAAGTTTCCAAAAGGTCGTTGATCAAAGCTCGCCGCGTTGTTTCATCAAGCCTTACGGTCAC
CGTAACCAGCAAATCAATATCACTGTGTGGCTTCAGGCCGCCATCCACTGCGGAGCCGTACAAATGTACG
GCCAGCAACGTCGGTTCGAGATGGCGCTCGATGACGCCAACTACCTCTGATAGTTGAGTCGATACTTCGG
CGATCACCGCTTCCCCCATGATGTTTAACTTTGTTTTAGGGCGACTGCCCTGCTGCGTAACATCGTTGCT
GCTCCATAACATCAAACATCGACCCACGGCGTAACGCGCTTGCTGCTTGGATGCCCGAGGCATAGACTGT
ACCCCAAAAAAACAGTCATAACAAGCCATGAAAACCGCCACTGCGCCGTTACCACCGCTGCGTTCGGTCA
AGGTTCTGGACCAGTTGCGTGAGCGCATACGCTACTTGCATTACAGCTTACGAACCGAACAGGCTTATGT
CCACTGGGTTCGTGCCCGAATTGATCACAGGCAGCAACGCTCTGTCATCGTTACAATCAACATGCTACCC
TCCGCGAGATCATCCGTGTTTCAAACCCGGCAGCTTAGTTGCCGTTCTTCCGAATAGCATCGGTAACATG
AGCAAAGTCTGCCGCCTTACAACGGCTCTCCCGCTGACGCCGTCCCGGACTGATGGGCTGCCTGTATCGA
GTGGTGATTTTGTGCCGAGCTGCCGGTCGGGGAGCTGTTGGCTGGCTGGTGGCAGGATATATTGTGGTGT
AAACAAATTGACGCTTAGACAACTTAATAACACATTGCGGACGTTTTTAATGTACTGAATTAACGCCGAA
TTGAATTATCAGCTTGCATGCCGGTCGATCTAGTAACATAGATGACACCGCGCGCGATAATTTATCCTAG
TTTGCGCGCTATATTTTGTTTTCTATCGCGTATTAAATGTATAATTGCGGGACTCTAATCATAAAAACCC
ATCTCATAAATAACGTCATGCATTACATGTTAATTATTACATGCTTAACGTAATTCAACAGAAATTATAT
GATAATCATCGCAAGACCGGCAACAGGATTCAATCTTAAGAAACTTTATTGCCAAATGTTTGAACGATCT
GCTTGACTCTAGGGAATTAATTCCTGAATCACTGCGACCGGCCCTCCCGCGACCCAGCCGAGCGAGCTTA
GCGAACTGTGGACGAGAACTGTGCCACCAAGCGTAAGGCCGTTCTCTCGCATTTGCCTTGCTAGGCTCGC
GCGAGTTGCTGGCTGAGGCGTTCTCGAAATCAGCTCTTGTTCGGTCGGCATCTACTCTATTCCTTTGCCC
TCGGACGAGTGCTGGGGCGTCGGTTTCCACTATCGGCGAGTACTTCTACACAGCCATCGGTCCAGACGGC
CGCGCTTCTGCGGGCGATTTGTGTACGCCCGACAGTCCCGGCTCCGGATCGGACGATTGCGTCGCATCGA
CCCTGCGCCCAAGCTGCATCATCGAAATTGCCGTCAACCAAGCTCTGATAGAGTTGGTCAAGACCAATGC
GGAGCATATACGCCCGGAGCCTTGGCGATCCTGCAAGCTCCGGATGCCTCCGCTCGAAGTAGCGCGTCTG
CTGCTCCATACAAGCCAACCACGGCCTCCAGAAGAAGATGTTGGCGACCTCGTATTGGGAATCCCCGAAC
ATCGCCTCGCTCCAGTCAATGACCGCTGTTATGCGGCCATTGTCCGTCAGGACATTGTTGGAGCCGAAAT
CCGCGTGCACGAGGTGCCGGACTTCGGGGCAGTCCTCGGCCCAAAGCATCAGCTCATCGAGAGCCTGCGC
GACGGACGCACTGACGGTGTCGTCCATCACAGTTTGCCAGTGATACACATGGGGATCAGCAATCGCGCAT
ATGAAATCACGCCATGTAGTGTATTGACCGATTCCTTGCGGTCCGAATGGGCCGAACCCGCTCGTCTGGC
TAAGATCGGCCGCAGCGATAGCATCCATAGCCTCCGCGACCGGCTGAAGAACAGCGGGCAGTTCGGTTTC
AGGCAGGTCTTGCAACGTGACACCCTGTGCACGGCGGGAGATGCAATAGGTCAGGCTCTCGCTGAACTCC
CCAATGTCAAGCACTTCCGGAATCGGGAGCGCGGCCGATGCAAAGTGCCGATAAACATAACGATCTTTGT
AGAAACCATCGGCGCAGCTATTTACCCGCAGGACATATCCACGCCCTCCTACATCGAAGCTGAAAGCACG
AGATTCTTCGCCCTCCGAGAGCTGCATCAGGTCGGAGACGCTGTCGAACTTTTCGATCAGAAACTTCTCG
ACAGACGTCGCGGTGAGTTCAGGCTTTTTCATAGGGGGGATTCGAGTTGAGAGTGAATATGAGACTCTAA
TTGGATACCGAGGGGAATTTATGGAACGTCAGTGGAGCATTTTTGACAAGAAATATTTGCTAGCTGATAG
TGACCTTAGGCGACTTTTGAACGCGCAATAATGGTTTCTGACGTATGTGCTTAGCTCATTAAACTCCAGA
AACCCGCGGCTCAGTGGCTCCTTCAACGTTGCGGTTCTGTCAGTTCCAAACGTAAAACGGCTTGTCCCGC
GTCATCGGCGGGGGTCATAACGTGACTCCCTTAATTCTCCGCTCATGATCGATAATTCGCGGTACCCGGG
GATCCTCTAGAGGGCCCGACGTCGCATGCTCCCGGCCGCCATGGCCGCGGGATATCACAAGTTTGTACAA
AAAAGCAGGCTCCGCGGCCGCTCGTTGAACAACGGAAACTCGACTTGCCTTCCGCACAATACATCATTTC
TTCTTAGCTTTTTTTCTTCTTCTTCGTTCATACAGTTTTTTTTTGTTTATCAGCTTACATTTTCTTGAAC
CGTAGCTTTCGTTTTCTTCTTTTTAACTTTCCATTCGGAGTTTTTGTATCTTGTTTCATAGTTTGTCCCA
GGATTAG
Features (pLannotate 1.2.2; 31 found; start..end, strand, type, name):
    268..343     +  misc_RNA       gRNA scaffold: guide RNA scaffold for the Streptococcus pyogenes CRISPR/Cas9 system
    392..763     +  CDS            HST (fragment): HSTC_ARATH - Also known as HPT2, VTE2-2. Experimental evidence at protein level: Swiss-Prot protein existence level 1. Involved in the synthesis of plastoquinone-9. Can use both homogentisic acid and 2,5-dihydroxyphenylacetic acid gamma-lactone as prenyl acceptors, and solanesyl diphosphate > farnesyl diphosphate > geranylgeranyl diphosphate >> phytyl diphosphate as prenyl donors. Do not catalyze the decardoxylation of homogentisate uncoupled from prenylation. From Arabidopsis thaliana (Mouse-ear cress).
    915..998     +  CDS            HST (fragment): HSTC_ARATH - Also known as HPT2, VTE2-2. Experimental evidence at protein level: Swiss-Prot protein existence level 1. Involved in the synthesis of plastoquinone-9. Can use both homogentisic acid and 2,5-dihydroxyphenylacetic acid gamma-lactone as prenyl acceptors, and solanesyl diphosphate > farnesyl diphosphate > geranylgeranyl diphosphate >> phytyl diphosphate as prenyl donors. Do not catalyze the decardoxylation of homogentisate uncoupled from prenylation. From Arabidopsis thaliana (Mouse-ear cress).
   1264..1338    +  CDS            HST (fragment): HSTC_ARATH - Also known as HPT2, VTE2-2. Experimental evidence at protein level: Swiss-Prot protein existence level 1. Involved in the synthesis of plastoquinone-9. Can use both homogentisic acid and 2,5-dihydroxyphenylacetic acid gamma-lactone as prenyl acceptors, and solanesyl diphosphate > farnesyl diphosphate > geranylgeranyl diphosphate >> phytyl diphosphate as prenyl donors. Do not catalyze the decardoxylation of homogentisate uncoupled from prenylation. From Arabidopsis thaliana (Mouse-ear cress).
   2032..2511    +  CDS            tadA: TADA_ECOLI - Also known as yfhC. Experimental evidence at protein level: Swiss-Prot protein existence level 1. Catalyzes the deamination of adenosine to inosine at the wobble position 34 of tRNA(Arg2). Essential for cell viability. From Escherichia coli (strain K12).
   2632..3123    +  CDS            tadA: TADA_ECOLI - Also known as yfhC. Experimental evidence at protein level: Swiss-Prot protein existence level 1. Catalyzes the deamination of adenosine to inosine at the wobble position 34 of tRNA(Arg2). Essential for cell viability. From Escherichia coli (strain K12).
   3223..7323    +  CDS            cas9: CAS9_STRP1 - Also known as csn1 From Streptococcus pyogenes serotype M1.
   7370..7618    +  terminator     HSP terminator: efficient transcription terminator from the Arabidopsis thaliana heat shock protein 18.2 gene (Nagaya et al., 2010)
   7627..7651    -  protein_bind   attB2: mutant version of attB; recombination site for the Gateway® BP reaction BP Clonase™
   8014..8538    -  CDS            MSR4 (fragment): MSRA4_ARATH - Also known as PMSR, PMSR4. Experimental evidence at protein level: Swiss-Prot protein existence level 1. Catalyzes the reduction of methionine sulfoxide (MetSO) to methionine in proteins. Plays a protective role against oxidative stress by restoring activity to proteins that have been inactivated by methionine oxidation. Prevents the methionine sulfoxidation of the heat shock protein HSP21 and its subsequent inactivation. MSRA family specifically reduces the MetSO S-enantiomer. From Arabidopsis thaliana (Mouse-ear cress).
   9080..9796    +  CDS            OLEO2_BRANA: Experimental evidence at protein level: Swiss-Prot protein existence level 1. May have a structural role to stabilize the lipid body during desiccation of the seed by preventing coalescence of the oil. Probably interacts with both lipid and phospholipid moieties of lipid bodies. May also provide recognition signals for specific lipase anchorage in lipolysis during seedling growth. From Brassica napus (Rape).
   9797..10489   +  CDS            TagRFP: TagRFP is a basic (constitutively fluorescent) red fluorescent protein published in 2007, derived from Entacmaea quadricolor. It has very low acid sensitivity.
  10493..10744   +  terminator     NOS terminator: nopaline synthase terminator and poly(A) signal
  10848..10872   +  misc_feature   RB T-DNA repeat: right border repeat from nopaline C58 T-DNA
  11242..11643   +  CDS            Y4CG_SINFN (fragment): Protein inferred from homology: Swiss-Prot protein existence level 3. From Sinorhizobium fredii (strain NBRC 101917 / NGR234).
  12203..12832   +  CDS            pVS1 StaA: stability protein from the Pseudomonas plasmid pVS1 (Heeb et al., 2000)
  13261..14334   +  CDS            pVS1 RepA: replication protein from the Pseudomonas plasmid pVS1 (Heeb et al., 2000)
  14400..14594   +  rep_origin     pVS1 oriV: origin of replication for the Pseudomonas plasmid pVS1 (Heeb et al., 2000)
  14797..14836   +  CDS            rop (fragment): Rop protein, which maintains plasmids at low copy number; rop
  14938..15078   +  misc_feature   bom: basis of mobility region from pBR322
  15264..15852   -  rep_origin     ori: high-copy-number ColE1/pMB1/pBR322/pUC origin of replication
  16098..16885   -  CDS            SmR (fragment): aminoglycoside adenylyltransferase (Murphy, 1985); aadA; confers resistance to spectinomycin and streptomycin
  16896..16952   -  CDS            GmR (fragment): gentamycin acetyltransferase; aacC1; confers resistance to gentamycin
  17128..17151   -  promoter       Pc promoter (fragment): intI1 (promoter lies within the coding sequence); class 1 integron promoter
  17410..17434   +  misc_feature   LB T-DNA repeat: left border repeat from nopaline C58 T-DNA
  17527..17779   -  terminator     NOS terminator: nopaline synthase terminator and poly(A) signal
  17795..17959   -  CDS            yokD (fragment): YOKD_BACSU - Experimental evidence at protein level: Swiss-Prot protein existence level 1. May contribute to antibiotic resistance. From Bacillus subtilis (strain 168).
  17980..19002   -  CDS            hph: KHYB_ECOLX - Experimental evidence at protein level: Swiss-Prot protein existence level 1. The aminoglycoside phosphotransferases achieve inactivation of their antibiotic substrates by phosphorylation. Only phosphorylates hygromycin and closely related compounds such as demethyl analogs and destomycin. From Escherichia coli.
  19038..19217   -  promoter       NOS promoter: nopaline synthase promoter
  19310..19332   +  misc_feature   MCS (fragment): pUC18/19 multiple cloning site
  19377..19401   +  protein_bind   attB1: mutant version of attB; recombination site for the Gateway® BP reaction BP Clonase™
