[The description below was written by a language model from this plasmid's Addgene catalogue record and pLannotate feature annotations shown in this document.]
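Description:
pJY-RpABE-FT_INF is a roughly 19.6 kb Agrobacterium binary vector, built on the pJY-RpABE backbone, for adenine base editing of the FT (FLOWERING LOCUS T) gene in Arabidopsis thaliana. It is maintained in bacteria through a ColE1/pBR322-type origin with a bom mobilisation site, and through the pVS1 replicon (RepA, StaA, oriV) that supports replication and stability in Agrobacterium. Bacterial selection is by spectinomycin via an aadA gene, and the plasmid is recorded as low copy.

Between the nopaline-type left and right T-DNA borders sit several cassettes. An sgRNA unit recorded as U6-driven carries an FT-targeting spacer fused to the Streptococcus pyogenes guide scaffold; the U6 promoter itself was not annotated. The editor is ABE7.10, seen in the feature table as two tandem E. coli TadA-derived deaminase domains fused upstream of Cas9. It is expressed from the Arabidopsis RPS5A promoter and ended by the HSP18.2 terminator. The HST gene fragments annotated upstream of the editor probably reflect neighbouring genomic sequence carried within the RPS5A promoter fragment, although the record does not confirm this. The sgRNA and editor units are flanked by attB1 and attB2 sites, which suggests Gateway assembly. Transformed plants are selected with a NOS promoter–hph–NOS terminator hygromycin cassette. An oleosin–TagRFP fusion with a NOS terminator provides a red fluorescent marker, an arrangement typically used to screen transgenic seeds; its promoter is not annotated.

According to the depositor, the editor's A-to-G conversion produces a Y85H substitution in FT. The record calls this "induced neo-functionalization", meaning the protein's function is altered by a single amino acid change rather than knocked out.
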