Addgene plasmid #112874: pJY-RpABE-FT_INF
Purpose: binary vector for INF (Induced Neo-Functionalization) of FT in Arabidopsis
Depositing lab: Jin-Soo Kim & Jae-Young Yun. Depositing organization: Institute for Basic Science. Publication: Precision genome engineering through adenine base editing in plants. Kang BC, Yun JY, Kim ST, Shin Y, Ryu J, Choi M, Woo JW, Kim JS. Nat Plants. 2018 Jun 4. pii: 10.1038/s41477-018-0178-x. doi: 10.1038/s41477-018-0178-x. PubMed 29867128.
Backbone
  Vector backbone: pJY-RpABE
  Vector type: Plant Expression, CRISPR
  Selectable markers: Hygromycin
Growth in bacteria
  Bacterial resistance: Spectinomycin, 50 μg/mL
  Growth temperature: 37°C
  Growth strain: DH5alpha
  Copy number: Low Copy
Gene/Insert 1
  Gene/Insert name: RPS5A promoter
  gRNA/shRNA sequence: ggagatattctcggaggtga
  Species: A. thaliana (mustard weed)
  Insert size (bp): 1664
Gene/Insert 2
  Gene/Insert name: ABE7.10
  gRNA/shRNA sequence: ggagatattctcggaggtga
  Species: engineered
  Insert size (bp): 5328
Gene/Insert 3
  Gene/Insert name: U6-sgRNA targeting FT
  gRNA/shRNA sequence: ggagatattctcggaggtga
  Insert size (bp): 548
Terms and licenses: Academic/Nonprofit Terms; Industry Terms: Not Available to Industry
Depositor comments: Induces Y85H at FT
How to cite: pJY-RpABE-FT_INF was a gift from Jin-Soo Kim & Jae-Young Yun (Addgene plasmid # 112874 ; http://n2t.net/addgene:112874 ; RRID:Addgene_112874)
